>Addgene plasmid #107421 | pIBA3-SpyCatcherEQ-sfGFP | addgene full sequence | sequence record 207622 | Addgene NGS Result
CCATCGAATGGCCAGATGATTAATTCCTAATTTTTGTTGACACTCTATCATTGATAGAGTTATTTTACCA
CTCCCTATCAGTGATAGAGAAAAGTGAAATGAATAGTTCGACAAAAATCTAGATAACGAGGGCAAAAAAT
GCACCATCACCATCACCATGGCGCCATGGTTGATACCTTATCAGGTTTATCAAGTGAGCAAGGTCAGTCC
GGTGATATGACAATTGAAGAAGATAGTGCTACCCATATTAAATTCTCAAAACGTGATGAGGACGGCAAAG
AGTTAGCTGGTGCAACTATGGAGTTGCGTGATTCATCTGGTAAAACTATTAGTACATGGATTTCAGATGG
ACAAGTGAAAGATTTCTACCTGTATCCAGGAAAATATACATTTGTCCAAACCGCAGCACCAGACGGTTAT
GAGGTAGCAACTGCTATTACCTTTACAGTTAATGAGCAAGGTCAGGTTACTGTAAATGGCAAAGCAACTA
AAGGTGACGCTCATATTGGCGGTTCAAAAGGTGAAGAATTATTTACAGGTGTAGTACCAATTTTAGTAGA
ATTAGATGGTGATGTAAATGGTCATAAATTTTCAGTACGTGGTGAAGGTGAAGGTGATGCAACAAATGGT
AAATTAACATTAAAATTCATCTGTACAACAGGTAAATTACCAGTACCATGGCCAACATTAGTAACAACAT
TAACATATGGTGTACAATGTTTTTCACGTTATCCAGATCATATGAAACGTCATGATTTTTTTAAATCAGC
AATGCCTGAAGGTTATGTACAAGAACGTACAATTTCATTTAAAGATGATGGTACATATAAAACACGTGCT
GAAGTAAAATTTGAAGGTGATACATTAGTAAATCGTATTGAATTAAAAGGTATTGATTTCAAAGAAGATG
GTAACATTTTAGGTCATAAATTAGAATATAACTTCAACTCACATAACGTATATATCACAGCAGATAAACA
AAAAAATGGTATCAAAGCAAACTTTAAAATTCGTCATAATGTAGAAGATGGTTCAGTACAATTAGCAGAT
CATTATCAACAAAATACACCAATTGGTGATGGTCCAGTATTATTACCAGATAATCATTATTTATCAACAC
AATCAGTATTATCAAAAGATCCAAATGAAAAACGTGATCATATGGTATTATTAGAATTTGTAACAGCAGC
AGGTATTACACATGGTATGGATGAATTATATAAAAGCGCTTGGAGCCACCCGCAGTTCGAAAAATAATAA
GCTTGACCTGTGAAGTGAAAAATGGCGCACATTGTGCGACATTTTTTTTGTCTGCCGTTTACCGCTACTG
CGTCACGGATCTCC
[124 nt withheld, positions 1345-1468]
C
[91 nt withheld, positions 1470-1560]
A
[49 nt withheld, positions 1562-1610]
CCTTTGACGTTGGAGTCCACGTTCTTT
[37 nt withheld, positions 1638-1674]
ACCCTATCTCGGTCTATTCTTTTGATTTATAAGGGATTTTGCCGATTTCGGCCTATTGGTTAAAAAATGA
GCTGATTTAACAAAAATTTAACGCGAATTTTAACAAAATATTAACGCTTACAATTTCAGGTGGCACTTTT
CGGGGAAATGTGCGCGGAACCCCTATTTGTTTATTTTTCTAAATACATTCAAATATGTATCCGCTCATGA
GACAATAACCCTGATAAATGCTTCAATAATATTGAAAAAGGAAGAGTATGAGTATTCAACATTTCCGTGT
CGCCCTTATTCCCTTTTTTGCGGCATTTTGCCTTCCTGTTTTTGCTCACCCAGAAACGCTGGTGAAAGTA
AAAGATGCTGAAGATCAGTTGGGTGCACGAGTGGGTTACATCGAACTGGATCTCAACAGCGGTAAGATCC
TTGAGAGTTTTCGCCCCGAAGAACGTTTTCCAATGATGAGCACTTTTAAAGTTCTGCTATGTGGCGCGGT
ATTATCCCGTATTGACGCCGGGCAAGAGCAACTCGGTCGCCGCATACACTATTCTCAGAATGACTTGGTT
GAGTACTCACCAGTCACAGAAAAGCATCTTACGGATGGCATGACAGTAAGAGAATTATGCAGTGCTGCCA
TAACCATGAGTGATAACACTGCGGCCAACTTACTTCTGACAACGATCGGAGGACCGAAGGAGCTAACCGC
TTTTTTGCACAACATGGGGGATCATGTAACTCGCCTTGATCGTTGGGAACCGGAGCTGAATGAAGCCATA
CCAAACGACGAGCGTGACACCACGATGCCTGTAGCAATGGCAACAACGTTGCGCAAACTATTAACTGGCG
AACTACTTACTCTAGCTTCCCGGCAACAATTGATAGACTGGATGGAGGCGGATAAAGTTGCAGGACCACT
TCTGCGCTCGGCCCTTCCGGCTGGCTGGTTTATTGCTGATAAATCTGGAGCCGGTGAGCGTGGCTCTCGC
GGTATCATTGCAGCACTGGGGCCAGATGGTAAGCCCTCCCGTATCGTAGTTATCTACACGACGGGGAGTC
AGGCAACTATGGATGAACGAAATAGACAGATCGCTGAGATAGGTGCCTCACTGATTAAGCATTGGTAGGA
ATTAATGATGTCTCGTTTAGATAAAAGTAAAGTGATTAACAGCGCATTAGAGCTGCTTAATGAGGTCGGA
ATCGAAGGTTTAACAACCCGTAAACTCGCCCAGAAGCTAGGTGTAGAGCAGCCTACATTGTATTGGCATG
TAAAAAATAAGCGGGCTTTGCTCGACGCCTTAGCCATTGAGATGTTAGATAGGCACCATACTCACTTTTG
CCCTTTAGAAGGGGAAAGCTGGCAAGATTTTTTACGTAATAACGCTAAAAGTTTTAGATGTGCTTTACTA
AGTCATCGCGATGGAGCAAAAGTACATTTAGGTACACGGCCTACAGAAAAACAGTATGAAACTCTCGAAA
ATCAATTAGCCTTTTTATGCCAACAAGGTTTTTCACTAGAGAATGCATTATATGCACTCAGCGCAGTGGG
GCATTTTACTTTAGGTTGCGTATTGGAAGATCAAGAGCATCAAGTCGCTAAAGAAGAAAGGGAAACACCT
ACTACTGATAGTATGCCGCCATTATTACGACAAGCTATCGAATTATTTGATCACCAAGGTGCAGAGCCAG
CCTTCTTATTCGGCCTTGAATTGATCATATGCGGATTAGAAAAACAACTTAAATGTGAAAGTGGGTCTTA
AAAGCAGCATAACCTTTTTCCGTGATGGTAACTTCACTAGTTTAAAAGGATCTAGGTGAAGATCCTTTTT
GATAATCTCATGACCAAAATCCCTTAACGTGAGTTTTCGTTCCACTGAGCGTCAGACCCCGTAGAAAAGA
TCAAAGGATCTTCTTGAGATCCTTTTTTTCTGCGCGTAATCTGCTGCTTGCAAACAAAAAAACCACCGCT
ACCAGCGGTGGTTTGTTTGCCGGATCAAGAGCTACCAACTCTTTTTCCGAAGGTAACTGGCTTCAGCAGA
GCGCAGATACCAAATACTGTTCTTCTAGTGTAGCCGTAGTTAGGCCACCACTTCAAGAACTCTGTAGCAC
CGCCTACATACCTCGCTCTGCTAATCCTGTTACCAGTGGCTGCTGCCAGTGGCGATAAGTCGTGTCTTAC
CGGGTTGGACTCAAGACGATAGTTACCGGATAAGGCGCAGCGGTCGGGCTGAACGGGGGGTTCGTGCACA
CAGCCCAGCTTGGAGCGAACGACCTACACCGAACTGAGATACCTACAGCGTGAGCTATGAGAAAGCGCCA
CGCTTCCCGAAGGGAGAAAGGCGGACAGGTATCCGGTAAGCGGCAGGGTCGGAACAGGAGAGCGCACGAG
GGAGCTTCCAGGGGGAAACGCCTGGTATCTTTATAGTCCTGTCGGGTTTCGCCACCTCTGACTTGAGCGT
CGATTTTTGTGATGCTCGTCAGGGGGGCGGAGCCTATGGAAAAACGCCAGCAACGCGGCCTTTTTACGGT
TCCTGGCCTTTTGCTGGCCTTTTGCTCACATGACCCGACA
Features (pLannotate 1.2.2; 9 found; start..end, strand, type, name):
     36..91      +  promoter       tetR/tetA promoters: tetR; overlapping promoters for bacterial tetR and tetA
    142..159     +  CDS            6xHis: 6xHis affinity tag
    514..1224    +  CDS            Superfolder GFP: Superfolder GFP is a basic (constitutively fluorescent) green fluorescent protein published in 2005, derived from Aequorea victoria. It is reported to be a very rapidly-maturing weak dimer.
   1231..1253    +  CDS            Strep-Tag II (fragment): peptide that binds Strep-Tactin®, an engineered form of streptavidin
   1345..1773    +  rep_origin     f1 ori (sequence partly withheld): f1 bacteriophage origin of replication; arrow indicates direction of (+) strand synthesis
   1827..1931    +  promoter       AmpR promoter: bla
   1932..2791    +  CDS            AmpR (fragment): β-lactamase; bla; confers resistance to ampicillin, carbenicillin, and related antibiotics
   2799..3425    +  CDS            TetR: tetracycline repressor TetR; tetR; TetR binds to the tetracycline operator tetO to inhibit transcription. This inhibition can be relieved by adding tetracycline or doxycycline.
   3578..4166    +  rep_origin     ori: high-copy-number ColE1/pMB1/pBR322/pUC origin of replication
