[The description below was written by a language model from this plasmid's Addgene catalogue record and pLannotate feature annotations shown in this document.]
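Description:
pIBA3-SpyCatcherEQ-sfGFP is a 4,234 bp bacterial expression plasmid built on the commercial pASK-IBA3 backbone, from which a short segment (positions 142–216) was deleted when the insert was introduced by Gibson assembly. It is maintained in E. coli through a ColE1/pMB1-type origin and selected with ampicillin via the β-lactamase gene. An f1 origin is also present, allowing single-stranded DNA production. The catalogue entry lists the plasmid as low copy, whereas the automated annotation labels the origin as a high-copy type, and the record does not resolve this difference.

Expression is driven by the tet promoter/operator region, and the plasmid carries its own TetR repressor gene downstream of AmpR. Transcription is therefore held off until a tetracycline-class inducer relieves TetR binding. The synthetic open reading frame of about 1.1 kb begins with an N-terminal 6xHis tag for affinity purification. This is followed by SpyCatcher, which lies in the unannotated stretch between the His tag and the GFP feature, then superfolder GFP, and finally the backbone-encoded Strep-tag II for detection.

The SpyCatcher moiety carries a glutamate 77 to glutamine substitution, which the depositor describes as making the protein inactive. In general terms, this residue is needed for SpyCatcher to form its spontaneous isopeptide bond with the SpyTag peptide. The fusion therefore serves as a fluorescent, non-reactive SpyCatcher, a natural negative control for SpyTag labelling. The associated publication concerns the autotransport process of the trimeric autotransporter YadA.
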