Addgene plasmid #107421: pIBA3-SpyCatcherEQ-sfGFP
Purpose: For production of inactive SpyCatcherEQ protein fused N-terminally to sfGFP. Includes N-terminal His tag for purification and C-terminal StrepII tag for detection.
Depositing lab: Jack Leo. Depositing organization: University of Oslo. Publication: Insights into the autotransport process of a trimeric autotransporter, Yersinia Adhesin A (YadA). Chauhan N, Hatlem D, Orwick-Rydmark M, Schneider K, Floetenmeyer M, van Rossum B, Leo JC, Linke D. Mol Microbiol. 2019 Jan 1. doi: 10.1111/mmi.14195. PubMed 30600549.
Backbone
  Vector backbone: pASK-IBA3
  Backbone manufacturer: IBA GmbH
  Backbone size w/o insert (bp): 3226
  Total vector size (bp): 4234
  Modifications to backbone: deletion of residues 142-216
  Vector type: Bacterial Expression
Growth in bacteria
  Bacterial resistance: Ampicillin, 100 μg/mL
  Growth temperature: 37°C
  Growth strain: DH5alpha
  Copy number: Low Copy
Gene/Insert
  Gene/Insert name: SpyCatcher
  Species: Synthetic
  Insert size (bp): 1083
  Mutation: mutation of glutamate 77 to glutamine
  GenBank ID: AFD50637
  Promoter: Tet
  Tag / fusion protein: His tag (N terminal on insert); superfolder GFP (C terminal on insert); StrepII (C terminal on backbone)
  Cloning method: Gibson Cloning
  Sequencing primers: 5′ GAGTTATTTTACCACTCCCT; 3′ CGCAGTAGCGGTAAACG
Resource information
  A portion of this plasmid was derived from a plasmid made by: Addgene (Mark Howarth lab)
Terms and licenses: Academic/Nonprofit Terms; Industry Terms: Not Available to Industry
Depositor comments: Spycatcher was published in Zakeri et al. (2012), PNAS 109, ppE690-7; amino acid numbering is based on the sequence in this article.
How to cite: pIBA3-SpyCatcherEQ-sfGFP was a gift from Jack Leo (Addgene plasmid # 107421 ; http://n2t.net/addgene:107421 ; RRID:Addgene_107421)
